>Addgene plasmid #41667 | pcDNA3.1(+)mGAT1YFP3 | depositor full sequence | sequence record 55809 | pcDNA3.1(+)mGAT1YFP3 sequence 7908 bps
GACGGATCGGGAGATCTCCCGATCCCCTATGGTGCACTCTCAGTACAATCTGCTCTGATGCCGCATAGTT
AAGCCAGTATCTGCTCCCTGCTTGTGTGTTGGAGGTCGCTGAGTAGTGCGCGAGCAAAATTTAAGCTACA
ACAAGGCAAGGCTTGACCGACAATTGCATGAAGAATCTGCTTAGGGTTAGGCGTTTTGCGCTGCTTCGCG
ATGTACGGGCCAGATATACGCGTTGACATTGATTATTGACTAGTTATTAATAGTAATCAATTACGGGGTC
ATTAGTTCATAGCCCATATATGGAGTTCCGCGTTACATAACTTACGGTAAATGGCCCGCCTGGCTGACCG
CCCAACGACCCCCGCCCATTGACGTCAATAATGACGTATGTTCCCATAGTAACGCCAATAGGGACTTTCC
ATTGACGTCAATGGGTGGAGTATTTACGGTAAACTGCCCACTTGGCAGTACATCAAGTGTATCATATGCC
AAGTACGCCCCCTATTGACGTCAATGACGGTAAATGGCCCGCCTGGCATTATGCCCAGTACATGACCTTA
TGGGACTTTCCTACTTGGCAGTACATCTACGTATTAGTCATCGCTATTACCATGGTGATGCGGTTTTGGC
AGTACATCAATGGGCGTGGATAGCGGTTTGACTCACGGGGATTTCCAAGTCTCCACCCCATTGACGTCAA
TGGGAGTTTGTTTTGGCACCAAAATCAACGGGACTTTCCAAAATGTCGTAACAACTCCGCCCCATTGACG
CAAATGGGCGGTAGGCGTGTACGGTGGGAGGTCTATATAAGCAGAGCTCTCTGGCTAACTAGAGAACCCA
CTGCTTACTGGCTTATCGAAATTAATACGACTCACTATAGGGAGACCCAAGCTGGCTAGCGTTTAAACTT
AAGCTTATGGCGACTGACAACAGCAAGGTGGCTGATGGGCAGATCTCTACTGAGGTCAGCGAGGCCCCTG
TGGCCAGCGACAAGCCCAAAACCCTGGTAGTCAAGGTGCAGAAGAAGGCCGGGGACCTCCCTGACCGGGA
CACATGGAAGGGACGCTTCGACTTCCTCATGTCCTGCGTGGGCTATGCCATCGGCCTGGGCAATGTGTGG
AGGTTCCCTTACCTCTGTGGGAAAAACGGTGGCGGGGCCTTCCTAATCCCATATTTCCTGACGCTCATCT
TTGCGGGTGTTCCTCTCTTCCTTTTGGAGTGCTCCCTAGGCCAGTACACCTCCATTGGGGGCCTGGGCGT
ATGGAACTGGGCGCCCATGTTCAAGGGTGTGGCCGTCGCGGCAGCTGTGCTGTCCTTCTGGCTGAACATC
TACTACATCGTCATCATCTCCTGGGCCATCTACTACCTGTACAACTCCTTCACCACGACCCTGCCATGGA
AACAGTGTGACAACCCGTGGAACACTGACCGCTGCTTCTCCAACTACAGCCTGGTCAATACCACCAACAT
GACCAGCGCCGTGGTGGAGTTCTGGGAGCGCAACATGCACCAGATGACAGATGGACTGGACAAGCCAGGA
CAGATCCGCTGTCTGGCCATCACACTGGCCATTGCCTGGGTGCTCGTGTATTTCTGCATCTGGAAGGGTG
TTGGTTGGACTGGAAAGGTGGTCTACTTCTCAGCCACGTACCCCTACATCATGCTTATCATCCTGTTCTT
CCGTGGAGTGACGCTTCCCGGGGCCAAGGAGGGGATCCTCTTCTACATCACACCCAACTTCCGAAAGCTG
TCTGATTCTGAGGTGATCTTTGACGCCGCCACCCAGATCTTCTTCTCCTACGGGCTGGGCCTGGGGTCCC
TGATTGCTCTGGGAAGCTACAACTCTTTCCACAACAATGTGTACAGGGACTCCATCATCGTTTGCTGCAT
CAACTCCTGCACCAGCATGTTTGCCGGATTCGTCATCTTCTCCATCGTGGGCTTCATGGCTCATGTCACC
AAGAGGTCCATAGCTGATGTGGCAGCCTCAGGCCCGGGGCTGGCATTCTTGGCGTACCCTGAGGCTGTGA
CACAGCTACCCATCTCTCCCCTCTGGGCTATCCTCTTCTTCTCCATGCTGCTGATGCTGGGCATTGACAG
CCAGTTCTGTACCGTGGAGGGCTTCATCACTGCCCTGGTGGACGAGTACCCCAGACTTCTCCGCAATCGC
CGTGAACTCTTCATTGCTGCCGTGTGCATCGTGTCCTACCTGATTGGCCTGTCTAACATCACCCAGGGTG
GCATTTATGTCTTCAAACTGTTTGATTATTACTCTGCCAGCGGCATGAGCTTGCTGTTCCTGGTTTTCTT
CGAGTGTGTCTCCATTTCCTGGTTTTATGGTGTCAACCGGTTCTATGACAACATCCAGGAGATGGTTGGC
TCCAGGCCCTGCATCTGGTGGAAGCTGTGCTGGTCCTTTTTCACACCCATCATTGTGGCGGGCGTGTTTC
TCTTCAGTGCTGTGCAGATGACACCACTCACCATGGGAAGCTATGTTTTCCCCAAGTGGGGCCAGGGCGT
GGGCTGGCTCATGGCTCTGTCCTCCATGGTGCTCATCCCCGGGTACATGGCTTACATGTTCCTCACCCTG
AAGGGCTCCCTGAAGCAGCGTCTCCAGGTCATGATTCAGCCCAGTGAAGATATTGTGCGCCCTGAGAATG
GCCCTGAGCAGCCGCAGGCTGGCAGCTCAGCCAGCAAGGAGGCCTACATCCGAATTCTGCAGATATCCAG
CACAGTGGCGGCCGCCATGGTGAGCAAGGGCGAGGAGCTGTTCACCGGGGTGGTGCCCATCCTGGTCGAG
CTGGACGGCGACGTAAACGGCCACAAGTTCAGCGTGTCCGGCGAGGGCGAGGGCGATGCCACCTACGGCA
AGCTGACCCTGAAGTTCATCTGCACCACCGGCAAGCTGCCCGTGCCCTGGCCCACCCTCGTGACCACCTT
CGGCTACGGCCTGCAGTGCTTCGCCCGCTACCCCGACCACATGAAGCAGCACGACTTCTTCAAGTCCGCC
ATGCCCGAAGGCTACGTCCAGGAGCGCACCATCTTCTTCAAGGACGACGGCAACTACAAGACCCGCGCCG
AGGTGAAGTTCGAGGGCGACACCCTGGTGAACCGCATCGAGCTGAAGGGCATCGACTTCAAGGAGGACGG
CAACATCCTGGGGCACAAGCTGGAGTACAACTACAACAGCCACAACGTCTATATCATGGCCGACAAGCAG
AAGAACGGCATCAAGGTGAACTTCAAGATCCGCCACAACATCGAGGACGGCAGCGTGCAGCTCGCCGACC
ACTACCAGCAGAACACCCCCATCGGCGACGGCCCCGTGCTGCTGCCCGACAACCACTACCTGAGCTACCA
GTCCAAGCTGAGCAAAGACCCCAACGAGAAGCGCGATCACATGGTCCTGCTGGAGTTCGTGACCGCCGCC
GGGATCACTCTCGGCATGGACGAGCTGTACAAGGCCTACATCTAGAGGGCCCGTTTAAACCCGCTGATCA
GCCTCGACTGTGCCTTCTAGTTGCCAGCCATCTGTTGTTTGCCCCTCCCCCGTGCCTTCCTTGACCCTGG
AAGGTGCCACTCCCACTGTCCTTTCCTAATAAAATGAGGAAATTGCATCGCATTGTCTGAGTAGGTGTCA
TTCTATTCTGGGGGGTGGGGTGGGGCAGGACAGCAAGGGGGAGGATTGGGAAGACAATAGCAGGCATGCT
GGGGATGCGGTGGGCTCTATGGCTTCTGAGGCGGAAAGAACCAGCTGGGGCTCTAGGGGGTATCCCC
[124 nt withheld, positions 3778-3901]
C
[91 nt withheld, positions 3903-3993]
A
[49 nt withheld, positions 3995-4043]
CCTTTGACGTTGGAGTCCACGTTCTTT
[37 nt withheld, positions 4071-4107]
ACCCTATCTCGGTCTATTCTTTTGATTTATAAGGGATTTTGCCGATTTCGGCCTATTGGTTAAAAAATGA
GCTGATTTAACAAAAATTTAACGCGAATTAATTCTGTGGAATGTGTGTCAGTTAGGGTGTGGAAAGTCCC
CAGGCTCCCCAGCAGGCAGAAGTATGCAAAGCATGCATCTCAATTAGTCAGCAACCAGGTGTGGAAAGTC
CCCAGGCTCCCCAGCAGGCAGAAGTATGCAAAGCATGCATCTCAATTAGTCAGCAACCATAGTCCCGCCC
CTAACTCCGCCCATCCCGCCCCTAACTCCGCCCAGTTCCGCCCATTCTCCGCCCCATGGCTGACTAATTT
TTTTTATTTATGCAGAGGCCGAGGCCGCCTCTGCCTCTGAGCTATTCCAGAAGTAGTGAGGAGGCTTTTT
TGGAGGCCTAGGCTTTTGCAAAAAGCTCCCGGGAGCTTGTATATCCATTTTCGGATCTGATCAAGAGACA
GGATGAGGATCGTTTCGCATGATTGAACAAGATGGATTGCACGCAGGTTCTCCGGCCGCTTGGGTGGAGA
GGCTATTCGGCTATGACTGGGCACAACAGACAATCGGCTGCTCTGATGCCGCCGTGTTCCGGCTGTCAGC
GCAGGGGCGCCCGGTTCTTTTTGTCAAGACCGACCTGTCCGGTGCCCTGAATGAACTGCAGGACGAGGCA
GCGCGGCTATCGTGGCTGGCCACGACGGGCGTTCCTTGCGCAGCTGTGCTCGACGTTGTCACTGAAGCGG
GAAGGGACTGGCTGCTATTGGGCGAAGTGCCGGGGCAGGATCTCCTGTCATCTCACCTTGCTCCTGCCGA
GAAAGTATCCATCATGGCTGATGCAATGCGGCGGCTGCATACGCTTGATCCGGCTACCTGCCCATTCGAC
CACCAAGCGAAACATCGCATCGAGCGAGCACGTACTCGGATGGAAGCCGGTCTTGTCGATCAGGATGATC
TGGACGAAGAGCATCAGGGGCTCGCGCCAGCCGAACTGTTCGCCAGGCTCAAGGCGCGCATGCCCGACGG
CGAGGATCTCGTCGTGACCCATGGCGATGCCTGCTTGCCGAATATCATGGTGGAAAATGGCCGCTTTTCT
GGATTCATCGACTGTGGCCGGCTGGGTGTGGCGGACCGCTATCAGGACATAGCGTTGGCTACCCGTGATA
TTGCTGAAGAGCTTGGCGGCGAATGGGCTGACCGCTTCCTCGTGCTTTACGGTATCGCCGCTCCCGATTC
GCAGCGCATCGCCTTCTATCGCCTTCTTGACGAGTTCTTCTGAGCGGGACTCTGGGGTTCGAAATGACCG
ACCAAGCGACGCCCAACCTGCCATCACGAGATTTCGATTCCACCGCCGCCTTCTATGAAAGGTTGGGCTT
CGGAATCGTTTTCCGGGACGCCGGCTGGATGATCCTCCAGCGCGGGGATCTCATGCTGGAGTTCTTCGCC
CACCCCAACTTGTTTATTGCAGCTTATAATGGTTACAAATAAAGCAATAGCATCACAAATTTCACAAATA
AAGCATTTTTTTCACTGCATTCTAGTTGTGGTTTGTCCAAACTCATCAATGTATCTTATCATGTCTGTAT
ACCGTCGACCTCTAGCTAGAGCTTGGCGTAATCATGGTCATAGCTGTTTCCTGTGTGAAATTGTTATCCG
CTCACAATTCCACACAACATACGAGCCGGAAGCATAAAGTGTAAAGCCTGGGGTGCCTAATGAGTGAGCT
AACTCACATTAATTGCGTTGCGCTCACTGCCCGCTTTCCAGTCGGGAAACCTGTCGTGCCAGCTGCATTA
ATGAATCGGCCAACGCGCGGGGAGAGGCGGTTTGCGTATTGGGCGCTCTTCCGCTTCCTCGCTCACTGAC
TCGCTGCGCTCGGTCGTTCGGCTGCGGCGAGCGGTATCAGCTCACTCAAAGGCGGTAATACGGTTATCCA
CAGAATCAGGGGATAACGCAGGAAAGAACATGTGAGCAAAAGGCCAGCAAAAGGCCAGGAACCGTAAAAA
GGCCGCGTTGCTGGCGTTTTTCCATAGGCTCCGCCCCCCTGACGAGCATCACAAAAATCGACGCTCAAGT
CAGAGGTGGCGAAACCCGACAGGACTATAAAGATACCAGGCGTTTCCCCCTGGAAGCTCCCTCGTGCGCT
CTCCTGTTCCGACCCTGCCGCTTACCGGATACCTGTCCGCCTTTCTCCCTTCGGGAAGCGTGGCGCTTTC
TCATAGCTCACGCTGTAGGTATCTCAGTTCGGTGTAGGTCGTTCGCTCCAAGCTGGGCTGTGTGCACGAA
CCCCCCGTTCAGCCCGACCGCTGCGCCTTATCCGGTAACTATCGTCTTGAGTCCAACCCGGTAAGACACG
ACTTATCGCCACTGGCAGCAGCCACTGGTAACAGGATTAGCAGAGCGAGGTATGTAGGCGGTGCTACAGA
GTTCTTGAAGTGGTGGCCTAACTACGGCTACACTAGAAGAACAGTATTTGGTATCTGCGCTCTGCTGAAG
CCAGTTACCTTCGGAAAAAGAGTTGGTAGCTCTTGATCCGGCAAACAAACCACCGCTGGTAGCGGTTTTT
TTGTTTGCAAGCAGCAGATTACGCGCAGAAAAAAAGGATCTCAAGAAGATCCTTTGATCTTTTCTACGGG
GTCTGACGCTCAGTGGAACGAAAACTCACGTTAAGGGATTTTGGTCATGAGATTATCAAAAAGGATCTTC
ACCTAGATCCTTTTAAATTAAAAATGAAGTTTTAAATCAATCTAAAGTATATATGAGTAAACTTGGTCTG
ACAGTTACCAATGCTTAATCAGTGAGGCACCTATCTCAGCGATCTGTCTATTTCGTTCATCCATAGTTGC
CTGACTCCCCGTCGTGTAGATAACTACGATACGGGAGGGCTTACCATCTGGCCCCAGTGCTGCAATGATA
CCGCGAGACCCACGCTCACCGGCTCCAGATTTATCAGCAATAAACCAGCCAGCCGGAAGGGCCGAGCGCA
GAAGTGGTCCTGCAACTTTATCCGCCTCCATCCAGTCTATTAATTGTTGCCGGGAAGCTAGAGTAAGTAG
TTCGCCAGTTAATAGTTTGCGCAACGTTGTTGCCATTGCTACAGGCATCGTGGTGTCACGCTCGTCGTTT
GGTATGGCTTCATTCAGCTCCGGTTCCCAACGATCAAGGCGAGTTACATGATCCCCCATGTTGTGCAAAA
AAGCGGTTAGCTCCTTCGGTCCTCCGATCGTTGTCAGAAGTAAGTTGGCCGCAGTGTTATCACTCATGGT
TATGGCAGCACTGCATAATTCTCTTACTGTCATGCCATCCGTAAGATGCTTTTCTGTGACTGGTGAGTAC
TCAACCAAGTCATTCTGAGAATAGTGTATGCGGCGACCGAGTTGCTCTTGCCCGGCGTCAATACGGGATA
ATACCGCGCCACATAGCAGAACTTTAAAAGTGCTCATCATTGGAAAACGTTCTTCGGGGCGAAAACTCTC
AAGGATCTTACCGCTGTTGAGATCCAGTTCGATGTAACCCACTCGTGCACCCAACTGATCTTCAGCATCT
TTTACTTTCACCAGCGTTTCTGGGTGAGCAAAAACAGGAAGGCAAAATGCCGCAAAAAAGGGAATAAGGG
CGACACGGAAATGTTGAATACTCATACTCTTCCTTTTTCAATATTATTGAAGCATTTATCAGGGTTATTG
TCTCATGAGCGGATACATATTTGAATGTATTTAGAAAAATAAACAAATAGGGGTTCCGCGCACATTTCCC
CGAAAAGTGCCACCTGACGTC
Features (pLannotate 1.2.2; 21 found; start..end, strand, type, name):
     28..80      -  misc_feature   bom (fragment): basis of mobility region from pBR322
    235..614     +  enhancer       CMV enhancer: human cytomegalovirus immediate early enhancer
    615..818     +  promoter       CMV promoter: human cytomegalovirus (CMV) immediate early promoter
    814..847     +  LTR            5' LTR (truncated) (fragment): truncated 5' long terminal repeat (LTR) from HIV-1
    863..881     +  promoter       T7 promoter: promoter for bacteriophage T7 RNA polymerase
    917..2710    +  CDS            Slc6a1: SC6A1_MOUSE - Also known as Gabt1, Gat-1, Gat1. Experimental evidence at protein level: Swiss-Prot protein existence level 1. Terminates the action of GABA by its high affinity sodium- dependent reuptake into presynaptic terminals. From Mus musculus (Mouse).
   2747..3463    +  CDS            mEYFP: mEYFP is a basic (constitutively fluorescent) yellow fluorescent protein published in 2002, derived from Aequorea victoria. It is reported to be a very rapidly-maturing monomer.
   3508..3732    +  polyA_signal   bGH poly(A) signal: bovine growth hormone polyadenylation signal
   3736..3757    +  promoter       SV40 promoter (fragment): SV40 enhancer and early promoter
   3778..4206    +  rep_origin     f1 ori (sequence partly withheld): f1 bacteriophage origin of replication; arrow indicates direction of (+) strand synthesis
   4220..4549    +  promoter       SV40 promoter: SV40 enhancer and early promoter
   4616..5407    +  CDS            neo: KKA2_KLEPN - Also known as kan, nptII. Experimental evidence at protein level: Swiss-Prot protein existence level 1. Resistance to kanamycin, neomycin, paromomycin, ribostamycin, butirosin and gentamicin B. From Klebsiella pneumoniae.
   5431..5589    +  CDS            ble (fragment): BLE_KLEPN - Experimental evidence at protein level: Swiss-Prot protein existence level 1. Binding protein with a strong affinity to the bleomycin family of antibiotics. Binds to CL990; an antimitotic-antibiotic compound. From Klebsiella pneumoniae.
   5584..5705    +  polyA_signal   SV40 poly(A) signal: SV40 polyadenylation signal
   5778..5794    -  protein_bind   lac operator: The lac repressor binds to the lac operator to inhibit transcription in E. coli. This inhibition can be relieved by adding lactose or isopropyl-β-D-thiogalactopyranoside (IPTG). lac repressor encoded by lacI
   5802..5832    -  promoter       lac promoter: promoter for the E. coli lac operon
   5847..5868    -  protein_bind   CAP binding site: CAP binding activates transcription in the presence of cAMP. E. coli catabolite activator protein
   5881..5973    -  CDS            lacI (fragment): lac repressor; lacI; The lac repressor binds to the lac operator to inhibit transcription in E. coli. This inhibition can be relieved by adding lactose or isopropyl-β-D-thiogalactopyranoside (IPTG).
   6156..6741    -  rep_origin     ori: high-copy-number ColE1/pMB1/pBR322/pUC origin of replication
   6912..7772    -  CDS            AmpR: β-lactamase; bla; confers resistance to ampicillin, carbenicillin, and related antibiotics
   7773..7877    -  promoter       AmpR promoter: bla
