[The description below was written by a language model from this plasmid's Addgene catalogue record and pLannotate feature annotations shown in this document.]
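Description:
pcDNA3.1(+)mGAT1YFP3 is a 7.9 kb mammalian expression plasmid built on the pcDNA3.1(+) backbone. It is propagated in E. coli at high copy through a ColE1/pUC-type origin with ampicillin selection (AmpR under its own bla promoter), and it also carries an f1 origin for single-stranded DNA production. For selecting stably transfected mammalian cells, an SV40 early promoter drives a neomycin phosphotransferase gene terminated by an SV40 polyadenylation signal, giving G418 resistance. A few short annotated fragments (HIV-1 LTR, ble, lacI, bom) appear to be small sequence matches within the backbone rather than functional parts.

The payload is a fusion of the mouse GABA transporter 1 (mGAT1, Slc6a1) to a C-terminal yellow fluorescent protein, expressed from the CMV immediate-early enhancer/promoter and terminated by the bovine growth hormone poly(A) signal. A T7 promoter lies just upstream of the coding region. The mGAT1 reading frame lacks its stop codon and is joined through a 12-amino-acid spacer to YFP carrying the monomerizing A206K mutation, annotated as mEYFP. Because placing a fluorophore at the C terminus masks the transporter's native terminus, the last three residues of human GAT1 (AYI) were appended directly after YFP, restoring the endogenous class II PDZ-interacting motif at the extreme end of the fusion. The construct belongs to a series that varies the C-terminal sequence following the fluorophore or the fluorophore's position. According to the associated publication title, the series was used to relate transporter function, oligomerization state and anchoring to subcellularly resolved FRET measurements.
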