Addgene plasmid #41667: pcDNA3.1(+)mGAT1YFP3
Depositing lab: Henry Lester. Depositing organization: California Institute of Technology. Publication: GABA transporter function, oligomerization state, and anchoring: correlates with subcellularly resolved FRET. Moss FJ, Imoukhuede PI, Scott K, Hu J, Jankowsky JL, Quick MW, Lester HA. J Gen Physiol. 2009 Dec;134(6):489-521. 10.1085/jgp.200910314 PubMed 19948998.
Backbone
  Vector backbone: pcDNA3.1(+)
  Backbone manufacturer: Invitrogen
  Backbone size w/o insert (bp): 5428
  Total vector size (bp): 7908
  Vector type: Mammalian Expression
  Selectable markers: Neomycin (select with G418)
Growth in bacteria
  Bacterial resistance: Ampicillin, 100 μg/mL
  Growth temperature: 37°C
  Growth strain: Top10
  Copy number: High Copy
Gene/Insert
  Gene/Insert name: Mus musculus GABA transporter 1 (alt names: mGAT1; solute carrier family 6 member 1; sodium- and chloride-dependent GABA transporter 1)
  Species: M. musculus (mouse), Synthetic
  Insert size (bp): 2559
  Mutation: “Monomerizing” YFP A206K mutation; 3 C-terminal-most residues of hGAT1 (AYI), comprising the endogenous GAT1 class II PDZ–interacting motif, appended after YFP
  GenBank ID: M92378.1
  Entrez Gene: Slc6a1 (a.k.a. A730043E01, GABATHG, GABATR, GAT-1, Gabt, Gabt1, Gat1, XT-1, Xtrp1)
  Promoter: CMV
  Tag / fusion protein: YFP (C terminal on insert)
  Cloning method: Restriction Enzyme; 5′ cloning site HindIII (not destroyed); 3′ cloning site XbaI (not destroyed)
  Sequencing primers: 5′ CMV-F; T7; 3′ EGFP-N; BGH-rev
Terms and licenses: Academic/Nonprofit Terms; Industry Terms: Not Available to Industry
Depositor comments: To generate the fluorescent mutants mGAT10XFP and mGAT1XFP* through mGAT1XFP45, the wild-type mGAT1 open reading frame (ORF) was subcloned without its original stop codon into the HindIII and EcoRI sites of the pcDNA3.1(+) expression vector multiple cloning site (MCS). XFP ORFs were then subcloned downstream from and in frame with the mGAT1 ORF at the NotI and XbaI sites of the pcDNA3.1(+) MCS. This resulted in a 12–amino acid spacer between the end of the mGAT1 sequence and the beginning of the fluorophore. The depositors modified a method for the integration of PCR fragments without the use of restriction enzymes (Geiser et al., 2001) to add the final 3, 8, 20, 28, or 45 codons of the human GAT1 (hGAT1) ORF. These were amplified from a source plasmid using the proof-reading PfuTurbo Cx Hotstart polymerase with 5′ and 3′ extensions corresponding to the 20–22-nt regions that flanked the intended site of insertion, such that the PCR product integrated in-frame immediately after the fluorophore sequence when used as the primers in a subsequent QuikChange II XL mutagenesis PCR reaction. For mGAT1XFP*, the depositors simply added a GTC codon for Val after the fluorophore ORF. The attached image displays the protein sequences of the modified regions of mGAT1 for each fluorescent construct. mGAT10CFP and mGAT10YFP repeated the fusion design of mGAT10GFP but with the fluorophore exchanged as annotated. The three C-terminal residues of the mGAT0XFP fusions are -YKI-CO2−, which comprises a broadly defined consensus PDZ class II–interacting motif (X-φ-X-φ, where φ designates a hydrophobic residue and X any residue) (Sheng and Sala, 2001; Hung and Sheng, 2002). The depositors searched the Ensembl databases using Biomart (http://www.ebi.ac.uk/biomart) (Spudich et al., 2007) and applied the GO:0005886 “plasma membrane” cellular component filter. The search identified no known membrane proteins possessing the -YKI-CO2− C-terminal sequence. In the mGAT1XFP* constructs, the depositors defined the terminal residue P(0) more narrowly, changing the terminal isoleucine residue present in mGAT10XFP to a valine in mGAT1XFP*. The resulting C-terminal sequence, -YKV-CO2−, reconstituted a functional PDZ class II–interacting motif present in Ephrin B receptors, a class that relies on interactions with the PDZ domain–containing proteins for clustering (Torres et al., 1998; Brückner et al., 1999; Lin et al., 1999; Madsen et al., 2005). Other constructs in the C-terminal XFP fusion series, mGAT1XFP3, mGAT1XFP8, mGAT1XFP20, mGAT1XFP28, and mGAT1XFP45, had the most C-terminal 3, 8, 20, 28, or 45 residues of the hGAT1 appended after the mGAT1XFP fusion. The differences in nucleotide sequence between the hGAT1 and mGAT1 C termini were a useful source of positive identification when the depositors analyzed the clones during construction. PCR integration was applied to amplify and insert EYFP or ECFP directly between residues R565 and L566, I570 and Q571, or V577 and R578 of mGAT1 to generate the mGAT15xxXFP5xxCT constructs. The site of XFP insertion in GAT1 is highlighted in the nomenclatures for these constructs by residue numbers flanking the fluorophore, and the “CT” denotes that the insertion occurs within the C terminus. Please see the associated article for more detailed information regarding construct creation and usage.
How to cite: pcDNA3.1(+)mGAT1YFP3 was a gift from Henry Lester (Addgene plasmid # 41667 ; http://n2t.net/addgene:41667 ; RRID:Addgene_41667)
