>Addgene plasmid #41667 | pcDNA3.1(+)mGAT1YFP3 | addgene partial sequence | sequence record 57781 | EGFP-N
AACAGCTCCTCGCCCTTGCTCACCATGGCGGCCGCCACTGTGCTGGATATCTGCAGAATTCGGATGTAGG
CCTCCTTGCTGGCTGAGCTGCCAGCCTGCGGCTGCTCAGGGCCATTCTCAGGGCGCACAATATCTTCACT
GGGCTGAATCATGACCTGGAGACGCTGCTTCAGGGAGCCCTTCAGGGTGAGGAACATGTAAGCCATGTAC
CCGGGGATGAGCACCATGGAGGACAGAGCCATGAGCCAGCCCACGCCCTGGCCCCACTTGGGGAAAACAT
AGCTTCCCATGGTGAGTGGTGTCATCTGCACAGCACTGAAGAGAAACACGCCCGCCACAATGATGGGTGT
GAAAAAGGACCAGCACAGCTTCCACCAGATGCAGGGCCTGGAGCCAACCATCTCCTGGATGTTGTCATAG
AACCGGTTGACACCATAAAACCAGGAAATGGAGACACACTCGAAGAAAACCAGGAACAGCAAGCTCATGC
CGCTGGCAGAGTAATAATCAAACAGTTTGAAGACATAAATGCCACCCTGGGTGATGTTAGACAGGCCAAT
CAGGTAGGACACGATGCACACGGCAGCAATGAAGAGTTCACGGCGATTGCGGAGAAGTCTGGGGTACTCG
TCCACCAGGGCAGTGATGAAGCCCTCCACGGTACAGAACTGGCTGTCAATGCCCAGCATCAGCAGCATGG
AGAAGAAGAGGATAGCCCAGAGGGGAGAGATGGGTAGCTGTGTCACAGCCTCAGGGTACGCCAAGAATGC
CAGCCCCGGGCCTGAGGCTGCCACATCAGCTATGGACCTCTTGGTGACATGAGCCATGAAGCCCACGATG
GAGAAGATGACGAATCCGGCAAACATGCTGGTGCAGGAGTTGATGCAGCAAACGATGATGGAGTCCCTGT
ACACATTGTTGTGGAAAGA
