>Addgene plasmid #41667 | pcDNA3.1(+)mGAT1YFP3 | addgene partial sequence | sequence record 57782 | BGH-rev 5'-TAGAAGGCACAGTCGAGG-3'
AACGGGCCCTCTAGATGTAGGCCTTGTACAGCTCGTCCATGCCGAGAGTGATCCCGGCGGCGGTCACGAA
CTCCAGCAGGACCATGTGATCGCGCTTCTCGTTGGGGTCTTTGCTCAGCTTGGACTGGTAGCTCAGGTAG
TGGTTGTCGGGCAGCAGCACGGGGCCGTCGCCGATGGGGGTGTTCTGCTGGTAGTGGTCGGCGAGCTGCA
CGCTGCCGTCCTCGATGTTGTGGCGGATCTTGAAGTTCACCTTGATGCCGTTCTTCTGCTTGTCGGCCAT
GATATAGACGTTGTGGCTGTTGTAGTTGTACTCCAGCTTGTGCCCCAGGATGTTGCCGTCCTCCTTGAAG
TCGATGCCCTTCAGCTCGATGCGGTTCACCAGGGTGTCGCCCTCGAACTTCACCTCGGCGCGGGTCTTGT
AGTTGCCGTCGTCCTTGAAGAAGATGGTGCGCTCCTGGACGTAGCCTTCGGGCATGGCGGACTTGAAGAA
GTCGTGCTGCTTCATGTGGTCGGGGTAGCGGGCGAAGCACTGCAGGCCGTAGCCGAAGGTGGTCACGAGG
GTGGGCCAGGGCACGGGCAGCTTGCCGGTGGTGCAGATGAACTTCAGGGTCAGCTTGCCGTAGGTGGCAT
CGCCCTCGCCCTCGCCGGACACGCTGAACTTGTGGCCGTTTACGTCGCCGTCCAGCTCGACCAGGATGGG
CACCACCCCGGTGAACAGCTCCTCGCCCTTGCTCACCATGGCGGCCGCCACTGTGCTGGATATCTGCAGA
ATTCGGATGTAGGCCTCCTTGCTGGCTGAGCTGCCAGCCTGCGGCTGCT
